Addgene plasmid #26534: pBL26.3-spp-5
Depositing lab: Phillip Newmark. Depositing organization: University of Illinois at Urbana-Champaign. Publication: Genome-wide analyses reveal a role for peptide hormones in planarian germline development. Collins JJ, Hou X, Romanova EV, Lambrus BG, Miller CM, Saberi A, Sweedler JV, Newmark PA. PLoS Biol. 2010 . 8(10):e1000509. 10.1371/journal.pbio.1000509 PubMed 20967238.
Backbone
  Vector backbone: pJC53.2
  Backbone size w/o insert (bp): 3240
  Vector type: RNAi
Growth in bacteria
  Bacterial resistance: Ampicillin and Kanamycin, 100 & 50 μg/mL
  Growth temperature: 37°C
  Growth strain: DH5alpha
  Copy number: High Copy
Gene/Insert
  Gene/Insert name: spp-5
  Species: S. mediterranea (planarian)
  Insert size (bp): 314
  GenBank ID: GU295188
  Cloning method: Restriction Enzyme; 5′ cloning site Eam1105I (destroyed during cloning); 3′ cloning site Eam1105I (destroyed during cloning)
  Sequencing primers: 5′ SP6; 3′ T3
Terms and licenses: Academic/Nonprofit Terms; Industry Terms: Not Available to Industry
How to cite: pBL26.3-spp-5 was a gift from Phillip Newmark (Addgene plasmid # 26534 ; http://n2t.net/addgene:26534 ; RRID:Addgene_26534)
