[The description below was written by a language model from this plasmid's Addgene catalogue record.]
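Description:
pBL26.3-spp-5 is a small bacterial plasmid classed as an RNAi vector. It consists of a 314 bp fragment of the spp-5 gene from the planarian Schmidtea mediterranea cloned into the pJC53.2 backbone, which is about 3.2 kb without insert. It is maintained at high copy number in E. coli under dual ampicillin and kanamycin selection. The record names neither the origin of replication nor the resistance genes, and no feature table is supplied, so the arrangement of backbone elements cannot be described in detail.

The spp-5 fragment was inserted at Eam1105I sites on both sides, and both sites were destroyed during cloning. Eam1105I cuts to leave single-nucleotide 3′ overhangs, so this is consistent with direct ligation of a PCR product into the cut vector, although the record does not say so explicitly. The listed sequencing primers, SP6 on the 5′ side and T3 on the 3′ side, indicate that phage RNA polymerase promoter sequences flank the insert. Such promoters generally allow in vitro transcription of either strand, for example to make strand-specific riboprobes. The record does not state which promoters drive double-stranded RNA production, nor the orientation of the insert.

The associated publication is a genome-wide study of peptide hormones in planarian germline development. The construct therefore most plausibly serves as a template for RNA used in gene knockdown or expression analysis of spp-5 in S. mediterranea. The record does not state the function of the spp-5 gene product.
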