>Addgene plasmid #26534 | pBL26.3-spp-5 | depositor partial sequence | sequence record 12554 | Author sequence
CCCAAGACAAAATGAAAGTGCTGCTATTTATTGTTCTTTGCGTGGTTTTCGTATTCGCTCTTGACGATCC
AGAAGACTCATTAAATTATTACAGCAATTACTCTCCAGCCGCCGAGCGCAGTGAGCTCGTGAGCAAACGC
GGGTTGAGAATACTGCGCATGGGGAAACGCAATGATTTATTCAGGTTATTAGATAAACGAGGAATGCGCC
ACATGAGATTGGGTTAAATGCAAAGAAATGTCGAAATAATTTAATTTTCTTTCTTTGAAGTAGTTTTTAT
GATTTTATTTCATTAAATAAAAGCGATGTAGAGG
