>Addgene plasmid #26534 | pBL26.3-spp-5 | addgene partial sequence | sequence record 32735 | 26534 with T3
ACGACTCACTATAGGTTTTTTTTTCTTTGCCTCTACATCGCTTTTATTTAATGAAATAAAATCATAAAAA
CTACTTCAAAGAAAGAAAATTAAATTATTTCGACATTTCTTTGCATTTAACCCAATCTCATGTGGCGCAT
TCCTCGTTTATCTAATAACCTGAATAAATCATTGCGTTTCCCCATGCGCAGTATTCTCAACCCGCGTTTG
CTCACGAGCTCACTGCGCTCGGCGGCTGGAGAGTAATTGCTGTAATAATTTAATGAGTCTTCTGGATCGT
CAAGAGCGAATACGAAAACCACGCAAAGAACAATAAATAGCAGCACTTTCATTTTGTCTTGGGAAGGTCA
CTTCTATAGTGTCACCTAAATCTCCCTATAGTGAGGCGTATTAGGATCCGGCGCGCCTAGCATAACCCCT
TGGGGCCTCTAAACGGGTCTTGAGGGGTTTTTTGACGCGTGCTTCCTCGCTCACTGACTCGCTGCGCTCG
GTCGTTCGGCTGCGGCGAGCGGTATCAGCTCACTCAAAGGCGGTAATACGGTTATCCACAGAATCAGGGG
ATAACGCAGGAAAGAACATGTGAGCAAAAGGCCAGCAAAAGGCCAGGAACCGTAAAAAGGC
