>Addgene plasmid #26534 | pBL26.3-spp-5 | addgene partial sequence | sequence record 32736 | 26534 with SP6
GCTGCTATTTATTGTTCTTTGCGTGGTTTTCGTATTCGCTCTTGACGATCCAGAAGACTCATTAAATTAT
TACAGCAATTACTCTCCAGCCGCCGAGCGCAGTGAGCTCGTGAGCAAACGCGGGTTGAGAATACTGCGCA
TGGGGAAACGCAATGATTTATTCAGGTTATTAGATAAACGAGGAATGCGCCACATGAGATTGGGTTAAAT
GCAAAGAAATGTCGAAATAATTTAATTTTCTTTCTTTGAAGTAGTTTTTATGATTTTATTTCATTAAATA
AAAGCGATGTAGAGGCAAAGAAAAAAAAACCTATAGTGAGTCGTATTAATTCGGATCCGCGAAGGTCTCC
CTTTAGTGAGGGTTAATTCTCCCTATAGTGAGTCGTATTAGGATCCGGCGCGCCTAGCATAACCCCTTGG
GGCCTCTAAACGGGTCTTGAGGGGTTTTTTGACGCGTCGATTTCGGCCTATTGGTTAAAAAATGATCTGA
TTTAACCAGCATTTAACGCGAATTTTAACAAAATTCAGGGCGCAAGGGCTGCTGAAGGAAGCGGAACACG
TAGAAAGCCAGTC
